>Addgene plasmid #19838 | pCin4-3xFLAG-MKL1 | addgene full sequence | sequence record 270150 | Addgene NGS Result
GCGATGTACGGGCCAGATATACGCGTTGACATTGATTATTGACTAGTTATTAATAGTAATCAATTACGGG
GTCATTAGTTCATAGCCCATATATGGAGTTCCGCGTTACATAACTTACGGTAAATGGCCCGCCTGGCTGA
CCGCCCAACGACCCCCGCCCATTGACGTCAATAATGACGTATGTTCCCATAGTAACGCCAATAGGGACTT
TCCATTGACGTCAATGGGTGGAGTATTTACGGTAAACTGCCCACTTGGCAGTACATCAAGTGTATCATAT
GCCAAGTACGCCCCCTATTGACGTCAATGACGGTAAATGGCCCGCCTGGCATTATGCCCAGTACATGACC
TTATGGGACTTTCCTACTTGGCAGTACATCTACGTATTAGTCATCGCTATTACCATGGTGATGCGGTTTT
GGCAGTACATCAATGGGCGTGGATAGCGGTTTGACTCACGGGGATTTCCAAGTCTCCACCCCATTGACGT
CAATGGGAGTTTGTTTTGGCACCAAAATCAACGGGACTTTCCAAAATGTCGTAACAACTCCGCCCCATTG
ACGCAAATGGGCGGTAGGCGTGTACGGTGGGAGGTCTATATAAGCAGAGCTCTCTGGCTAACTAGAGAAC
CCACTGCTTACTGGCTTATCGAAATTAATACGACTCACTATAGGGAGACCCAAGCTTGGTACCGAGCTCG
GATCGATGACGCAAATGGGCGGTAGGCGTGTACGGTGGGAGGTCTATATAAGCAGAGCTCGTTTAGTGAA
CCGTCAGAATTAACCATGGACTACAAAGACCATGACGGTGATTATAAAGATCATGACATCGATTACAAGG
ATGACGATGACAAGCTTGCGGCCGCGAATTCGATGCCGCCTTTGAAAAGTCCAGCCGCATTTCATGAGCA
GAGAAGGAGCTTGGAGCGGGCCAGGACAGAGGACTATCTCAAACGGAAGATTCGTTCCCGGCCGGAGAGA
TCGGAGCTGGTCAGGATGCACATTTTGGAAGAGACCTCGGCTGAGCCATCCCTCCAGGCCAAGCAGCTGA
AGCTGAAGAGAGCCAGACTAGCCGATGACCTCAATGAGAAGATTGCACAGAGGCCTGGCCCCATGGAGCT
GGTGGAGAAGAACATCCTTCCTGTTGAGTCCAGCCTGAAGGAAGCCATCATTGTGGGCCAGGTGAACTAT
CCCAAGGTCGCGGATTCAAGTAGTTTCGATGAGGACAGCAGCGATGCCTTATCCCCCGAGCAGCCTGCCA
GCCATGAGTCCCAGGGTTCTGTGCCGTCACCCCTGGAGGCCCGAGTCAGCGAACCACTGCTCAGTGCCAC
CTCTGCATCCCCCACCCAGGTTGTGTCTCAACTTCCGATGGGCCGGGATTCCAGAGAAATGCTTTTCCTG
GCAGAGCAGCCTCCTCTGCCTCCCCCACCTCTGCTGCCTCCCAGCCTCACCAATGGAACCACTATCCCCA
CTGCCAAGTCCACCCCCACACTCATTAAGCAAAGCCAACCCAAGTCTGCCAGTGAGAAGTCACAGCGCAG
CAAGAAGGCCAAGGAGCTGAAGCCAAAGGTGAAGAAGCTCAAGTACCACCAGTACATCCCCCCGGACCAG
AAGCAGGACAGGGGGGCACCCCCCATGGACTCATCCTACGCCAAGATCCTGCAGCAGCAGCAGCTCTTCC
TCCAGCTGCAGATCCTCAACCAGCAGCAGCAGCAGCACCACAACTACCAGGCCATCCTGCCTGCCCCGCC
AAAGTCAGCAGGCGAGGCCCTGGGAAGCAGCGGGACCCCCCCAGTACGCAGCCTCTCCACTACCAATAGC
AGCTCCAGCTCGGGCGCCCCTGGGCCCTGTGGGCTGGCACGTCAGAACAGCACCTCACTGACTGGCAAGC
CGGGAGCCCTGCCGGCCAACCTGGACGACATGAAGGTGGCAGAGCTGAAGCAGGAGCTGAAGTTGCGATC
ACTGCCTGTCTCGGGCACCAAAACTGAGCTGATTGAGCGCCTTCGAGCCTATCAAGACCAAATCAGCCCT
GTGCCAGGAGCCCCCAAGGCCCCTGCCGCCACCTCTATCCTGCACAAGGCTGGCGAGGTGGTGGTAGCCT
TCCCAGCGGCCCGGCTGAGCACGGGGCCAGCCCTGGTGGCAGCAGGCCTGGCTCCAGCTGAGGTGGTGGT
GGCCACGGTGGCCAGCAGTGGGGTGGTGAAGTTTGGCAGCACGGGCTCCACGCCCCCCGTGTCTCCCACC
CCCTCGGAGCGCTCACTGCTCAGCACGGGCGATGAAAACTCCACCCCCGGGGACACCTTTGGTGAGATGG
TGACATCACCTCTGACGCAGCTGACCCTGCAGGCCTCGCCACTGCAGATCCTCGTGAAGGAGGAGGGCCC
CCGGGCCGGGTCCTGTTGCCTGAGCCCTGGGGGGCGGGCGGAGCTAGAGGGGCGCGACAAGGACCAGATG
CTGCAGGAGAAAGACAAGCAGATCGAGGCGCTGACGCGCATGCTCCGGCAGAAGCAGCAGCTGGTGGAGC
GGCTCAAGCTGCAGCTGGAGCAGGAGAAGCGAGCCCAGCAGCCCGCCCCCGCCCCCGCCCCCCTCGGCAC
CCCCGTGAAGCAGGAGAGCAGCTTCTCCAGCTGCCAGCTGAGCCAGCAGCCCCTGGGCCCCGCTCACCCA
TTCAACCCCAGCCTGGCGGCCCCAGCCACCAACCACATAGACCCTTGTGCTGTGGCCCCGGGGCCCCCGT
CCGTGGTGGTGAAGCAGGAAGCCTTGCAGCCTGAGCCCGAGCCGGTCCCCGCCCCCCAGTTGCTTCTGGG
GCCTCAGGGCCCCAGCCTCATCAAGGGGGTTGCACCTCCCACCCTCATCACCGACTCCACAGGGACCCAC
CTTGTCCTCACCGTGACCAATAAGAATGCAGACAGCCCTGGCCTGTCCAGTGGGAGCCCCCAGCAGCCCT
CGTCCCAGCCTGGCTCTCCAGCGCCTGCCCCCTCTGCCCAGATGGACCTGGAGCACCCACTGCAGCCCCT
CTTTGGGGCCCCCACTTCTCTGCTGAAGAAGGAACCACCTGGCTATGAGGAAGCCATGAGCCAGCAGCCC
AAACAGCAGGAAAATGGTTCCTCAAGCCAGCAGATGGACGACCTGTTTGACATTCTCATTCAGAGCGGAG
AAATTTCAGCAGATTTCAAAGAGCCGCCATCCCTGCCAGGGAAGGAGAAGCCATCCCCGAAGACAGTCTG
TGGGTCCCCCCTGGCAGCACAGCCATCACCTTCTGCTGAGCTCCCCCAGGCTGCCCCACCTCCTCCAGGC
TCACCCTCCCTCCCTGGACGCCTGGAGGACTTCCTGGAGAGCAGCACGGGGCTGCCCCTGCTGACCAGTG
GGCATGACGGGCCAGAGCCCCTTTCCCTCATTGACGACCTCCATAGCCAGATGCTGAGCAGCACTGCCAT
CCTGGACCACCCCCCGTCACCCATGGACACCTCGGAATTGCACTTTGTTCCTGAGCCCAGCAGCACCATG
GGCCTGGACCTGGCTGATGGCCACCTGGACAGCATGGACTGGCTGGAGCTGTCGTCAGGTGGTCCCGTGC
TGAGCCTAGCCCCCCTCAGCACCACAGCCCCCAGCCTCTTCTCCACAGACTTCCTCGATGGCCATGATTT
GCAGCTGCACTGGGATTCCTGCTTGTAGGGATCCACTAGTAACGGCCGCCAGTGTGCTGGAATTAATTCG
CTGTCTGCGAGGGCCAGCTGTTGGGGTGAGTACTCCCTCTCAAAAGCGGGCATGACTTCTGCGCTAAGAT
TGTCAGTTTCCAAAAACGAGGAGGATTTGATATTCACCTGGCCCGCGGTGATGCCTTTGAGGGTGGCCGC
GTCCATCTGGTCAGAAAAGACAATCTTTTTGTTGTCAAGCTTGAGGTGTGGCAGGCTTGAGATCTGGCCA
TACACTTGAGTGACAATGACATCCACTTTGCCTTTCTCTCCACAGGTGTCCACTCCCAGGTCCAACTGCA
GGTCGAGCATGCATCTAGGGCGGCCAATTCCGCCCCTCTCCCCCCCCCNNNNNNNNNCCCCCCCCCCTAA
CGTTACTGGCCGAAGCCGCTTGGAATAAGGCCGGTGTGCGTTTGTCTATATGTTATTTTCCACCATATTG
CCGTCTTTTGGCAATGTGAGGGCCCGGAAACCTGGCCCTGTCTTCTTGACGAGCATTCCTAGGGGTCTTT
CCCCTCTCGCCAAAGGAATGCAAGGTCTGTTGAATGTCGTGAAGGAAGCAGTTCCTCTGGAAGCTTCTTG
AAGACAAACAACGTCTGTAGCGACCCTTTGCAGGCAGCGGAACCCCCCACCTGGCGACAGGTGCCTCTGC
GGCCAAAAGCCACGTGTATAAGATACACCTGCAAAGGCGGCACAACCCCAGTGCCACGTTGTGAGTTGGA
TAGTTGTGGAAAGAGTCAAATGGCTCTCCTCAAGCGTATTCAACAAGGGGCTGAAGGATGCCCAGAAGGT
ACCCCATTGTATGGGATCTGATCTGGGGCCTCGGTGCACATGCTTTACATGTGTTTAGTCGAGGTTAAAA
AAACGTCTAGGCCCCCCGAACCACGGGGACGTGGTTTTCCTTTGAAAAACACGATGATAAGCTTGCCACA
ACCCGGGATAATTCCTGCAGCCAATATGGGATCGGCCATTGAACAAGATGGATTGCACGCAGGTTCTCCG
GCCGCTTGGGTGGAGAGGCTATTCGGCTATGACTGGGCACAACAGACAATCGGCTGCTCTGATGCCGCCG
TGTTCCGGCTGTCAGCGCAGGGGCGCCCGGTTCTTTTTGTCAAGACCGACCTGTCCGGTGCCCTGAATGA
ACTGCAGGACGAGGCAGCGCGGCTATCGTGGCTGGCCACGACGGGCGTTCCTTGCGCAGCTGTGCTCGAC
GTTGTCACTGAAGCGGGAAGGGACTGGCTGCTATTGGGCGAAGTGCCGGGGCAGGATCTCCTGTCATCTC
ACCTTGCTCCTGCCGAGAAAGTATCCATCATGGCTGATGCAATGCGGCGGCTGCATACGCTTGATCCGGC
TACCTGCCCATTCGACCACCAAGCGAAACATCGCATCGAGCGAGCACGTACTCGGATGGAAGCCGGTCTT
GTCGATCAGGATGATCTGGACGAAGAGCATCAGGGGCTCGCGCCAGCCGAACTGTTCGCCAGGCTCAAGG
CGCGCATGCCCGACGGCGATGATCTCGTCGTGACCCATGGCGATGCCTGCTTGCCGAATATCATGGTGGA
AAATGGCCGCTTTTCTGGATTCATCGACTGTGGCCGGCTGGGTGTGGCGGACCGCTATCAGGACATAGCG
TTGGCTACCCGTGATATTGCTGAAGAGCTTGGCGGCGAATGGGCTGACCGCTTCCTCGTGCTTTACGGTA
TCGCCGCTCCCGATTCGCAGCGCATCGCCTTCTATCGCCTTCTTGACGAGTTCTTCTGAGGGGATCAATT
CTCTAGAGCTCGCTGATCAGCCTCGACTGTGCCTTCTAGTTGCCAGCCATCTGTTGTTTGCCCCTCCCCC
GTGCCTTCCTTGACCCTGGAAGGTGCCACTCCCACTGTCCTTTCCTAATAAAATGAGGAAATTGCATCGC
ATTGTCTGAGTAGGTGTCATTCTATTCTGGGGGGTGGGGTGGGGCAGGACAGCAAGGGGGAGGATTGGGA
AGACAATAGCAGGCATGCTGGGGATGCGGTGGGCTCTATGGCTTCTGAGGCGGAAAGAACCAGCTGGGGC
TCGAGTGCATTCTAGTTGTGGTTTGTCCAAACTCATCAATGTATCTTATCATGTCTGTATACCGTCGACC
TCTAGCTAGAGCTTGGCGTAATCATGGTCATAGCTGTTTCCTGTGTGAAATTGTTATCCGCTCACAATTC
CACACAACATACGAGCCGGAAGCATAAAGTGTAAAGCCTGGGGTGCCTAATGAGTGAGCTAACTCACATT
AATTGCGTTGCGCTCACTGCCCGCTTTCCAGTCGGGAAACCTGTCGTGCCAGCTGCATTAATGAATCGGC
CAACGCGCGGGGAGAGGCGGTTTGCGTATTGGGCGCTCTTCCGCTTCCTCGCTCACTGACTCGCTGCGCT
CGGTCGTTCGGCTGCGGCGAGCGGTATCAGCTCACTCAAAGGCGGTAATACGGTTATCCACAGAATCAGG
GGATAACGCAGGAAAGAACATGTGAGCAAAAGGCCAGCAAAAGGCCAGGAACCGTAAAAAGGCCGCGTTG
CTGGCGTTTTTCCATAGGCTCCGCCCCCCTGACGAGCATCACAAAAATCGACGCTCAAGTCAGAGGTGGC
GAAACCCGACAGGACTATAAAGATACCAGGCGTTTCCCCCTGGAAGCTCCCTCGTGCGCTCTCCTGTTCC
GACCCTGCCGCTTACCGGATACCTGTCCGCCTTTCTCCCTTCGGGAAGCGTGGCGCTTTCTCATAGCTCA
CGCTGTAGGTATCTCAGTTCGGTGTAGGTCGTTCGCTCCAAGCTGGGCTGTGTGCACGAACCCCCCGTTC
AGCCCGACCGCTGCGCCTTATCCGGTAACTATCGTCTTGAGTCCAACCCGGTAAGACACGACTTATCGCC
ACTGGCAGCAGCCACTGGTAACAGGATTAGCAGAGCGAGGTATGTAGGCGGTGCTACAGAGTTCTTGAAG
TGGTGGCCTAACTACGGCTACACTAGAAGAACAGTATTTGGTATCTGCGCTCTGCTGAAGCCAGTTACCT
TCGGAAAAAGAGTTGGTAGCTCTTGATCCGGCAAACAAACCACCGCTGGTAGCGGTGGTTTTTTTGTTTG
CAAGCAGCAGATTACGCGCAGAAAAAAAGGATCTCAAGAAGATCCTTTGATCTTTTCTACGGGGTCTGAC
GCTCAGTGGAACGAAAACTCACGTTAAGGGATTTTGGTCATGAGATTATCAAAAAGGATCTTCACCTAGA
TCCTTTTAAATTAAAAATGAAGTTTTAAATCAATCTAAAGTATATATGAGTAAACTTGGTCTGACAGTTA
CCAATGCTTAATCAGTGAGGCACCTATCTCAGCGATCTGTCTATTTCGTTCATCCATAGTTGCCTGACTC
CCCGTCGTGTAGATAACTACGATACGGGAGGGCTTACCATCTGGCCCCAGTGCTGCAATGATACCGCGAG
ACCCACGCTCACCGGCTCCAGATTTATCAGCAATAAACCAGCCAGCCGGAAGGGCCGAGCGCAGAAGTGG
TCCTGCAACTTTATCCGCCTCCATCCAGTCTATTAATTGTTGCCGGGAAGCTAGAGTAAGTAGTTCGCCA
GTTAATAGTTTGCGCAACGTTGTTGCCATTGCTACAGGCATCGTGGTGTCACGCTCGTCGTTTGGTATGG
CTTCATTCAGCTCCGGTTCCCAACGATCAAGGCGAGTTACATGATCCCCCATGTTGTGCAAAAAAGCGGT
TAGCTCCTTCGGTCCTCCGATCGTTGTCAGAAGTAAGTTGGCCGCAGTGTTATCACTCATGGTTATGGCA
GCACTGCATAATTCTCTTACTGTCATGCCATCCGTAAGATGCTTTTCTGTGACTGGTGAGTACTCAACCA
AGTCATTCTGAGAATAGTGTATGCGGCGACCGAGTTGCTCTTGTCCGGCGTCAATACGGGATAATACCGC
GCCACATAGCAGAACTTTAAAAGTGCTCATCATTGGAAAACGTTCTTCGGGGCGAAAACTCTCAAGGATC
TTACCGCTGTTGAGATCCAGTTCGATGTAACCCACTCGTGCACCCAACTGATCTTCAGCATCTTTTACTT
TCACCAGCGTTTCTGGGTGAGCAAAAACAGGAAGGCAAAATGCCGCAAAAAAGGGAATAAGGGCGACACG
GAAATGTTGAATACTCATACTCTTCCTTTTTCAATATTATTGAAGCATTTATCAGGGTTATTGTCTCATG
AGCGGATACATATTTGAATGTATTTAGAAAAATAAACAAATAGGGGTTCCGCGCACATTTCCCCGAAAAG
TGCCACCTGACGTCGACGGATCGGGAGATCTCCCGATCCCCTATGGTGCACTCTCAGTACAATCTGCTCT
GATGCCGCATAGTTAAGCCAGTATCTGCTCCCTGCTTGTGTGTTGGAGGTCGCTGAGTAGTGCGCGAGCA
AAATTTAAGCTACAACAAGGCAAGGCTTGACCGACAATTGCATGAAGAATCTGCTTAGGGTTAGGCGTTT
TGCGCTGCTTC
Features (pLannotate 1.2.2; 21 found; start..end, strand, type, name):
     28..407     +  enhancer       CMV enhancer: human cytomegalovirus immediate early enhancer
    408..611     +  promoter       CMV promoter: human cytomegalovirus (CMV) immediate early promoter
    607..640     +  LTR            5' LTR (truncated) (fragment): truncated 5' long terminal repeat (LTR) from HIV-1
    656..674     +  promoter       T7 promoter: promoter for bacteriophage T7 RNA polymerase
    708..759     +  promoter       CMVd2 promoter: truncated human cytomegalovirus (CMV) immediate early promoter that yields moderately reduced expression relative to the full-length promoter
    789..854     +  CDS            3xFLAG: three tandem FLAG® epitope tags, followed by an enterokinase cleavage site
    873..3665    +  CDS            MRTFA: MRTFA_HUMAN - Also known as KIAA1438 From Homo sapiens (Human).
   3736..3965    +  intron         chimeric intron: chimera between introns from adenovirus and immunoglobulin heavy chain genes
   4148..4610    +  misc_feature   IRES: internal ribosome entry site (IRES) of the encephalomyocarditis virus (EMCV)
   4646..5449    +  CDS            NeoR/KanR: aminoglycoside phosphotransferase from Tn5; aph(3')-II (or nptII); confers resistance to neomycin, kanamycin, and G418 (Geneticin®)
   5487..5711    +  polyA_signal   bGH poly(A) signal: bovine growth hormone polyadenylation signal
   5715..5736    +  promoter       SV40 promoter (fragment): SV40 enhancer and early promoter
   5746..5797    +  polyA_signal   SV40 poly(A) signal (fragment): SV40 polyadenylation signal
   5861..5877    -  protein_bind   lac operator: The lac repressor binds to the lac operator to inhibit transcription in E. coli. This inhibition can be relieved by adding lactose or isopropyl-β-D-thiogalactopyranoside (IPTG). lac repressor encoded by lacI
   5885..5915    -  promoter       lac promoter: promoter for the E. coli lac operon
   5930..5951    -  protein_bind   CAP binding site: CAP binding activates transcription in the presence of cAMP. E. coli catabolite activator protein
   5964..6056    -  CDS            lacI (fragment): lac repressor; lacI; The lac repressor binds to the lac operator to inhibit transcription in E. coli. This inhibition can be relieved by adding lactose or isopropyl-β-D-thiogalactopyranoside (IPTG).
   6239..6827    -  rep_origin     ori: high-copy-number ColE1/pMB1/pBR322/pUC origin of replication
   6998..7858    -  CDS            AmpR: β-lactamase; bla; confers resistance to ampicillin, carbenicillin, and related antibiotics
   7859..7963    -  promoter       AmpR promoter: bla
   8022..8074    -  misc_feature   bom (fragment): basis of mobility region from pBR322
