[The description below was written by a language model from this plasmid's Addgene catalogue record and pLannotate feature annotations shown in this document.]
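Description:
pCin4-3xFLAG-MKL1 is a mammalian expression plasmid of about 8.2 kb, built on the bicistronic pCIN4 backbone, that encodes human MKL1 (also called MRTF-A, MAL or BSAC; current gene symbol MRTFA) with an N-terminal 3xFLAG epitope. It is propagated in E. coli as a high-copy plasmid through a ColE1/pUC-type origin and is selected with ampicillin via the β-lactamase gene. Short remnants of lac regulatory elements, SV40 sequences and a pBR322 bom region are also annotated, and these appear to be backbone carry-over rather than functional parts.

Expression is driven by the human cytomegalovirus immediate-early enhancer and promoter, with a T7 promoter lying just upstream of the coding region. The 3xFLAG tag, which includes an enterokinase cleavage site, is followed by the roughly 2.8 kb MKL1 open reading frame. According to the depositor, the tag derives from a commercial 3xFLAG-CMV vector, contains variant FLAG repeats and is well recognised by the M2 anti-FLAG monoclonal antibody. Downstream of MKL1 sit a chimeric intron, an EMCV IRES and the neomycin phosphotransferase gene, and the unit ends at a bovine growth hormone polyadenylation signal. Because MKL1 and the resistance gene are translated from a single transcript, G418 selection enriches for cells that also express the tagged protein, which makes the design suitable for stable lines as well as transient transfection.

The associated publication studied MKL1 as a coactivator of serum response factor. It examined how serum-induced, ERK1/2-dependent phosphorylation affects MKL1 nuclear localisation, so the construct suits detection, immunoprecipitation and localisation studies of tagged MKL1.
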