Addgene plasmid #19838: pCin4-3xFLAG-MKL1
Depositing lab: Ron Prywes. Depositing organization: Columbia University. Publication: Serum-induced phosphorylation of the serum response factor coactivator MKL1 by the extracellular signal-regulated kinase 1/2 pathway inhibits its nuclear localization. Muehlich S, Wang R, Lee SM, Lewis TC, Dai C, Prywes R. Mol Cell Biol. 2008 Oct;28(20):6302-13. doi: 10.1128/MCB.00427-08. Epub 2008 Aug 11. PubMed 18694962.
Backbone
  Vector backbone: pcin4
  Backbone manufacturer: S Rees et al., BioTechniques 1996
  Backbone size w/o insert (bp): 5257
  Vector type: Mammalian Expression
Growth in bacteria
  Bacterial resistance: Ampicillin, 100 μg/mL
  Growth temperature: 37°C
  Growth strain: DH5alpha
  Copy number: High Copy
Gene/Insert
  Gene/Insert name: MKL1 (alt name: MAL, BSAC, MRTF-A)
  Species: H. sapiens (human)
  Insert size (bp): 2800
  Entrez Gene: MRTFA (a.k.a. BSAC, MAL, MKL, MKL1, MRTF-A)
  Tag / fusion protein: 3xFLAG (N terminal on backbone)
  Cloning method: Unknown
  Sequencing primers: 5′ NA
Terms and licenses: Academic/Nonprofit Terms; Industry Terms: Not Available to Industry
Depositor comments: The 3xFlag in the vector is from Sigma, p3xFlag-CMV-7.1 has variant flag sequences (DYKDHD) and is recognized well by their anti-flag monoclonal M2.
How to cite: pCin4-3xFLAG-MKL1 was a gift from Ron Prywes (Addgene plasmid # 19838 ; http://n2t.net/addgene:19838 ; RRID:Addgene_19838)
