>Addgene plasmid #19838 | pCin4-3xFLAG-MKL1 | addgene partial sequence | sequence record 25594 | pCMV-F
CGTGGGGCTTTAGCGACTCTCTNGCTAATNGNCAAACTTATGCATTANTGNACTTATCACCAATTANTNC
GATTCTNATATATGGTGACCTCNNNTTGAANGCNTGAGCGTCTGGANTCGCTGTGCGCGANTGGAATTCG
ATGCCGCCTTTGAAAAGTCCAGCCGCATTTCATGAGCAGAGAAGGAGCTTGGAGCGGGCCAGGACAGAGG
ACTATCTCAAACGGAAGATTCGTTCCCGGCCGGAGAGATCGGAGCTGGTCAGGATGCACATTTTGGAAGA
GACCTCGGCTGAGCCATCCCTCCAGGCCAAGCAGCTGAAGCTGAAGAGAGCCAGACTAGCCGATGACCTC
AATGAGAAGATTGCACAGAGGCCTGGCCCCATGGAGCTGGTGGAGAAGAACATCCTTCCTGTTGAGTCCA
GCCTGAAGGAAGCCATCATTGTGGGCCAGGTGAACTATCCCAAGGTCGCGGATTCAAGTAGTTTCGATGA
GGACAGCAGCGATGCCTTATCCCCCGAGCAGCCTGCCAGCCATGAGTCCCAGGGTTCTGTGCCGTNCCNN
AGNNNNNNTNGNAACAAAANNNCCCTGCTCAGTGNGCCCCTCTGTTCCCCCCCCCNGGTGGTTGTGTCTC
AACTTCCGATGGGCCGGGATTCCAGAGAAATGCTTTTCCTGGCAGAGCAGCCTCCTCTGCCTCCCCACCT
CTGCTGCCTCCAGCCTCACCAATGGACCACTATCCCACTGCCAGTCAACCCCACCTCNTAGCAAGCAACC
ATNTGCATGAGATCCACCACAGAAGCAGGACTGAGCAAGTGAGACTCATNCACATNTCCCNGACAAGAGA
GGGCCCCTGATTCTACAACGNAAANTTTCNTNACANAAAAAANATNT
